>Addgene plasmid #1456 | pPD80_08 | depositor full sequence | sequence record 67 | Author sequence
ATGACCATGATTACGCCAAGCTTGCATGCCTGCAGGTCGACTCTAGAGGATCCCCAGCTTGCATGCCTGC
AGGTCGAGGCATTTGAATTGGGGGTGGTGGACAGTAACTGTCTGTAATAATAATTACTCCTGACCAGGTT
GCAATTCGAGTTTTGATAAGCATAATTATACCTTGTACATTGTGGGTTTTGTGCTGTGGACGTTTTATTG
TGACATCCCCATAAGCTACAAGAACAAAAATGAAATGTAAAAGTATTGAAAACGTCGTACATTTTATATC
TGAGTAGTATCCTTTGCTTTAAATGTCCATAAAACTAATTTTATAATCAATAAAACAACGTTTGTAAATC
AACTGAGTTTACAAGTAGAGACATTGAGGGATACTTTCACTATGCTAAAGTGATAATCGACCAAATAATA
ACTTCACTTTGGTATTTATTCCTGTCTTATAAATGTTATGTATGAATTAAATTCATATGCATATGGCTCA
CTCTGACAATTTTTAATAATCTTCCAGATCAATATTGACTACCGATGCGGGTGGTCTTTTGCTTTGAATT
CTGCTGAACTTTACACCCCGAACAGCAATGTGTGCTTCAGCCTAAAAAAAAGTAAGTGTGTTAATCAGTG
CCCCCGATTCTTCATTTTTTGCCCCTCTCTCCCGTTTCGTCGGCAAAAGAAGAGAAAATAAAGATAAGTC
TCAAGATAGGTTGGTAATCGCTAAAGTGGTTGTGTGGATAAGAGTAGCAAAATGGCAGGAAGAGCACTTT
GCGCGCACACACTGTACTCATTGTTCTGGATAAAATTCTCTCGTTGTTTGCCGTCGGATGTCTGCCTCTC
TGCATTGAGCCGGCTTCTTCACTATCTTTAGTTAACCTAAAATGCCGTTTCTTTTCTCGTATCCCCACTA
TCCCGTTGAGGTTCTCTGCTCTCTTCGCTCCCTACCGCCAGCGAGCAACTATCCGTGGGGGCGCCTTGCT
CGGAAGATGGGGGGGAAGAAAGAAGATTTTTGCTATTTGCACTTGAGAAAGAGACTTTTCCTGCGTCGAT
GGTTAGAGAACAGTGTGCAGACACTTTTCAGCTACCTAGAATTACAATTGGATATCCCCGCCTCCCAATC
CACCCACCCAGGGAAAAAGAAGGGCTCGCCGAAAATCAAAGTTATCTCCAGGCTCGCGCATCCCACCGAG
CGGTTGACTTCTCTCCACCACTTTTCATTTTAACCCTCGGGGTACGGGATTGGCCAAAGGACCCAAAGGT
ATGTTTCGAATGATACTAACATAACATAGAACATTTTCAGGAGGACCCTTGGAGGGTACCGAGCTCAGAA
AAAATGACTGCTCCAAAGAAGAAGCGTAAGGTACCGGTAGAAAAAATGAGTAAAGGAGAAGAACTTTTCA
CTGGAGTTGTCCCAATTCTTGTTGAATTAGATGGTGATGTTAATGGGCACAAATTTTCTGTCAGTGGAGA
GGGTGAAGGTGATGCAACATACGGAAAACTTACCCTTAAATTTATTTGCACTACTGGAAAACTACCTGTT
CCATGGCCAACACTTGTCACTACTTTCTCTTATGGTGTTCAATGCTTTTCAAGATACCCAGATCATATGA
AACGGCATGACTTTTTCAAGAGTGCCATGCCCGAAGGTTATGTACAGGAAAGAACTATATTTTTCAAAGA
TGACGGGAACTACAAGACACGTGCTGAAGTCAAGTTTGAAGGTGATACCCTTGTTAATAGAATCGAGTTA
AAAGGTATTGATTTTAAAGAAGATGGAAACATTCTTGGACACAAATTGGAATACAACTATAACTCACACA
ATGTATACATCATGGCAGACAAACAAAAGAATGGAATCAAAGTTAACTTCAAAATTAGACACAACATTGA
AGATGGAAGCGTTCAACTAGCAGACCATTATCAACAAAATACTCCAATTGGCGATGGCCCTGTCCTTTTA
CCAGACAACCATTACCTGTCCACACAATCTGCCCTTTCGAAAGATCCCAACGAAAAGAGAGACCACATGG
TCCTTCTTGAGTTTGTAACAGCTGCTGGGATTACACATGGCATGGATGAACTATACAAATGCCCGGTGGG
TGAAGACCAGAAACAGCACCTCGAACTGAGCCGCGATATTGCCCAGCGTTTCAACGCGCTGTATGGCGAG
ATCGATCCCGTCGTTTTACAACGTCGTGACTGGGAAAACCCTGGCGTTACCCAACTTAATCGCCTTGCAG
CACATCCCCCTTTCGCCAGCTGGCGTAATAGCGAAGAGGCCCGCACCGATCGCCCTTCCCAACAGTTGCG
CAGCCTGAATGGCGAATGGCGCTTTGCCTGGTTTCCGGCACCAGAAGCGGTGCCGGAAAGCTGGCTGGAG
TGCGATCTTCCTGAGGCCGATACTGTCGTCGTCCCCTCAAACTGGCAGATGCACGGTTACGATGCGCCCA
TCTACACCAACGTGACCTATCCCATTACGGTCAATCCGCCGTTTGTTCCCACGGAGAATCCGACGGGTTG
TTACTCGCTCACATTTAATGTTGATGAAAGCTGGCTACAGGAAGGCCAGACGCGAATTATTTTTGATGGC
GTTAACTCGGCGTTTCATCTGTGGTGCAACGGGCGCTGGGTCGGTTACGGCCAGGACAGTCGTTTGCCGT
CTGAATTTGACCTGAGCGCATTTTTACGCGCCGGAGAAAACCGCCTCGCGGTGATGGTGCTGCGCTGGAG
TGACGGCAGTTATCTGGAAGATCAGGATATGTGGCGGATGAGCGGCATTTTCCGTGACGTCTCGTTGCTG
CATAAACCGACTACACAAATCAGCGATTTCCATGTTGCCACTCGCTTTAATGATGATTTCAGCCGCGCTG
TACTGGAGGCTGAAGTTCAGATGTGCGGCGAGTTGCGTGACTACCTACGGGTAACAGTTTCTTTATGGCA
GGGTGAAACGCAGGTCGCCAGCGGCACCGCGCCTTTCGGCGGTGAAATTATCGATGAGCGTGGTGGTTAT
GCCGATCGCGTCACACTACGTCTGAACGTCGAAAACCCGAAACTGTGGAGCGCCGAAATCCCGAATCTCT
ATCGTGCGGTGGTTGAACTGCACACCGCCGACGGCACGCTGATTGAAGCAGAAGCCTGCGATGTCGGTTT
CCGCGAGGTGCGGATTGAAAATGGTCTGCTGCTGCTGAACGGCAAGCCGTTGCTGATTCGAGGCGTTAAC
CGTCACGAGCATCATCCTCTGCATGGTCAGGTCATGGATGAGCAGACGATGGTGCAGGATATCCTGCTGA
TGAAGCAGAACAACTTTAACGCCGTGCGCTGTTCGCATTATCCGAACCATCCGCTGTGGTACACGCTGTG
CGACCGCTACGGCCTGTATGTGGTGGATGAAGCCAATATTGAAACCCACGGCATGGTGCCAATGAATCGT
CTGACCGATGATCCGCGCTGGCTACCGGCGATGAGCGAACGCGTAACGCGAATGGTGCAGCGCGATCGTA
ATCACCCGAGTGTGATCATCTGGTCGCTGGGGAATGAATCAGGCCACGGCGCTAATCACGACGCGCTGTA
TCGCTGGATCAAATCTGTCGATCCTTCCCGCCCGGTGCAGTATGAAGGCGGCGGAGCCGACACCACGGCC
ACCGATATTATTTGCCCGATGTACGCGCGCGTGGATGAAGACCAGCCCTTCCCGGCTGTGCCGAAATGGT
CCATCAAAAAATGGCTTTCGCTACCTGGAGAGACGCGCCCGCTGATCCTTTGCGAATACGCCCACGCGAT
GGGTAACAGTCTTGGCGGTTTCGCTAAATACTGGCAGGCGTTTCGTCAGTATCCCCGTTTACAGGGCGGC
TTCGTCTGGGACTGGGTGGATCAGTCGCTGATTAAATATGATGAAAACGGCAACCCGTGGTCGGCTTACG
GCGGTGATTTTGGCGATACGCCGAACGATCGCCAGTTCTGTATGAACGGTCTGGTCTTTGCCGACCGCAC
GCCGCATCCAGCGCTGACGGAAGCAAAACACCAGCAGCAGTTTTTCCAGTTCCGTTTATCCGGGCAAACC
ATCGAAGTGACCAGCGAATACCTGTTCCGTCATAGCGATAACGAGCTCCTGCACTGGATGGTGGCGCTGG
ATGGTAAGCCGCTGGCAAGCGGTGAAGTGCCTCTGGATGTCGCTCCACAAGGTAAACAGTTGATTGAACT
GCCTGAACTACCGCAGCCGGAGAGCGCCGGGCAACTCTGGCTCACAGTACGCGTAGTGCAACCGAACGCG
ACCGCATGGTCAGAAGCCGGGCACATCAGCGCCTGGCAGCAGTGGCGTCTGGCGGAAAACCTCAGTGTGA
CGCTCCCCGCCGCGTCCCACGCCATCCCGCATCTGACCACCAGCGAAATGGATTTTTGCATCGAGCTGGG
TAATAAGCGTTGGCAATTTAACCGCCAGTCAGGCTTTCTTTCACAGATGTGGATTGGCGATAAAAAACAA
CTGCTGACGCCGCTGCGCGATCAGTTCACCCGTGCACCGCTGGATAACGACATTGGCGTAAGTGAAGCGA
CCCGCATTGACCCTAACGCCTGGGTCGAACGCTGGAAGGCGGCGGGCCATTACCAGGCCGAAGCAGCGTT
GTTGCAGTGCACGGCAGATACACTTGCTGATGCGGTGCTGATTACGACCGCTCACGCGTGGCAGCATCAG
GGGAAAACCTTATTTATCAGCCGGAAAACCTACCGGATTGATGGTAGTGGTCAAATGGCGATTACCGTTG
ATGTTGAAGTGGCGAGCGATACACCGCATCCGGCGCGGATTGGCCTGAACTGCCAGCTGGCGCAGGTAGC
AGAGCGGGTAAACTGGCTCGGATTAGGGCCGCAAGAAAACTATCCCGACCGCCTTACTGCCGCCTGTTTT
GACCGCTGGGATCTGCCATTGTCAGACATGTATACCCCGTACGTCTTCCCGAGCGAAAACGGTCTGCGCT
GCGGGACGCGCGAATTGAATTATGGCCCACACCAGTGGCGCGGCGACTTCCAGTTCAACATCAGCCGCTA
CAGTCAACAGCAACTGATGGAAACCAGCCATCGCCATCTGCTGCACGCGGAAGAAGGCACATGGCTGAAT
ATCGACGGTTTCCATATGGGGATTGGTGGCGACGACTCCTGGAGCCCGTCAGTATCGGCGGAATTCCAAC
TGAGCGCCGGTCGCTACCATTACCAACTTGTCTGGTGTCAAAAATAATAGGGGCCGCTGTCATCAGATCG
CCATCTCGCGCCCGTGCCTCTGACTTCTAAGTCCAATTACTCTTCAACATCCCTACATGCTCTTTCTCCC
TGTGCTCCCACCCCCTATTTTTGTTATTATCAAAAAACTTCTCTTAATTTCTTTGTTTTTTAGCTTCTTT
TAAGTCACCTCTAACAATGAAATTGTGTAGATTCAAAAATAGAATTAATTCGTAATAAAAAGTCGAAAAA
AATTGTGCTCCCTCCCCCCATTAATAATAATTCTATCCCAAAATCTACACAATGTTCTGTGTACACTTCT
TATGTTTTTTACTTCTGATAAATTTTTTTGAAACATCATAGAAAAAACCGCACACAAAATACCTTATCAT
ATGTTACGTTTCAGTTTATGACCGCAATTTTTATTTCTTCGCACGTCTGGGCCTCTCATGACGTCAAATC
ATGCTCATCGTGAAAAAGTTTTGGAGTATTTTTGGAATTTTTCAATCAAGTGAAAGTTTATGAAATTAAT
TTTCCTGCTTTTGCTTTTTGGGGTTTCCCCTATTGTTTGTCAAGATTTCGAGGACGGCGTTTTTCTTGCT
AAAATCACAAGTATTGATGAGCACGATGCAAGAAAGATCGGAAGAAGGTTTGGGTTTGAGGCTCAGTGGA
AGGTGAGTAGAAGTTGATAATTTGAAAGTGGAGTAGTGTCTATGGGGTTTTTGCCTTAAATGACAGAATA
CATTCCCAATATACCAAACATAACTGTTTAAAATTAAACATTTTTCTAAATTTTATATGATTTCTTTTAA
ATTTGCAAAAATTACTTAAATTTGAATTCCCGCGCAAATGAGTGACTTCATTTTCTGCATTATTGTGTTT
TCCGGCTATATTAATAGGTATTTGTTTGTGTTTTTCTTTATTTTATGATTCGAACTCCAATTTGTAAATT
TTCGAACATATTTCCCTAAAGAAAAAATATGATTAATCTGGAAAAATTGGAAAATTATTTTTCAAATAAA
AAACAAAGAAAAAAATGAAGAAAAACCTATTAGTTTGGCCATAAAACGCAAAAATGTCGAAAATGACGTC
ACTCATCTGCGCGGGAAATCAAGAATAATTCGGCCTTTTTTATTTTTTTGGAAAATCGTAAAACATTTAG
AAAAATTTTTTAATAGTTATATGGGACTTATTCTGCATTTAGGGCAAAAGCCAGAGACTACTCCACCGTT
AACATGAATTATGAATATTATTGCGACAAGACCCAAACATTGATAAACCCAAATCTAGCCTACTAGTCGG
CCGTACGGGCCCTTTCGTCTCGCGCGTTTCGGTGATGACGGTGAAAACCTCTGACACATGCAGCTCCCGG
AGACGGTCACAGCTTGTCTGTAAGCGGATGCCGGGAGCAGACAAGCCCGTCAGGGCGCGTCAGCGGGTGT
TGGCGGGTGTCGGGGCTGGCTTAACTATGCGGCATCAGAGCAGATTGTACTGAGAGTGCACCATATGCGG
TGTGAAATACCGCACAGATGCGTAAGGAGAAAATACCGCATCAGGCGGCCTTAAGGGCCTCGTGATACGC
CTATTTTTATAGGTTAATGTCATGATAATAATGGTTTCTTAGACGTCAGGTGGCACTTTTCGGGGAAATG
TGCGCGGAACCCCTATTTGTTTATTTTTCTAAATACATTCAAATATGTATCCGCTCATGAGACAATAACC
CTGATAAATGCTTCAATAATATTGAAAAAGGAAGAGTATGAGTATTCAACATTTCCGTGTCGCCCTTATT
CCCTTTTTTGCGGCATTTTGCCTTCCTGTTTTTGCTCACCCAGAAACGCTGGTGAAAGTAAAAGATGCTG
AAGATCAGTTGGGTGCACGAGTGGGTTACATCGAACTGGATCTCAACAGCGGTAAGATCCTTGAGAGTTT
TCGCCCCGAAGAACGTTTTCCAATGATGAGCACTTTTAAAGTTCTGCTATGTGGCGCGGTATTATCCCGT
ATTGACGCCGGGCAAGAGCAACTCGGTCGCCGCATACACTATTCTCAGAATGACTTGGTTGAGTACTCAC
CAGTCACAGAAAAGCATCTTACGGATGGCATGACAGTAAGAGAATTATGCAGTGCTGCCATAACCATGAG
TGATAACACTGCGGCCAACTTACTTCTGACAACGATCGGAGGACCGAAGGAGCTAACCGCTTTTTTGCAC
AACATGGGGGATCATGTAACTCGCCTTGATCGTTGGGAACCGGAGCTGAATGAAGCCATACCAAACGACG
AGCGTGACACCACGATGCCTGTAGCAATGGCAACAACGTTGCGCAAACTATTAACTGGCGAACTACTTAC
TCTAGCTTCCCGGCAACAATTAATAGACTGGATGGAGGCGGATAAAGTTGCAGGACCACTTCTGCGCTCG
GCCCTTCCGGCTGGCTGGTTTATTGCTGATAAATCTGGAGCCGGTGAGCGTGGGTCTCGCGGTATCATTG
CAGCACTGGGGCCAGATGGTAAGCCCTCCCGTATCGTAGTTATCTACACGACGGGGAGTCAGGCAACTAT
GGATGAACGAAATAGACAGATCGCTGAGATAGGTGCCTCACTGATTAAGCATTGGTAACTGTCAGACCAA
GTTTACTCATATATACTTTAGATTGATTTAAAACTTCATTTTTAATTTAAAAGGATCTAGGTGAAGATCC
TTTTTGATAATCTCATGACCAAAATCCCTTAACGTGAGTTTTCGTTCCACTGAGCGTCAGACCCCGTAGA
AAAGATCAAAGGATCTTCTTGAGATCCTTTTTTTCTGCGCGTAATCTGCTGCTTGCAAACAAAAAAACCA
CCGCTACCAGCGGTGGTTTGTTTGCCGGATCAAGAGCTACCAACTCTTTTTCCGAAGGTAACTGGCTTCA
GCAGAGCGCAGATACCAAATACTGTCCTTCTAGTGTAGCCGTAGTTAGGCCACCACTTCAAGAACTCTGT
AGCACCGCCTACATACCTCGCTCTGCTAATCCTGTTACCAGTGGCTGCTGCCAGTGGCGATAAGTCGTGT
CTTACCGGGTTGGACTCAAGACGATAGTTACCGGATAAGGCGCAGCGGTCGGGCTGAACGGGGGGTTCGT
GCACACAGCCCAGCTTGGAGCGAACGACCTACACCGAACTGAGATACCTACAGCGTGAGCATTGAGAAAG
CGCCACGCTTCCCGAAGGGAGAAAGGCGGACAGGTATCCGGTAAGCGGCAGGGTCGGAACAGGAGAGCGC
ACGAGGGAGCTTCCAGGGGGAAACGCCTGGTATCTTTATAGTCCTGTCGGGTTTCGCCACCTCTGACTTG
AGCGTCGATTTTTGTGATGCTCGTCAGGGGGGCGGAGCCTATGGAAAAACGCCAGCAACGCGGCCTTTTT
ACGGTTCCTGGCCTTTTGCTGGCCTTTTGCTCACATGTTCTTTCCTGCGTTATCCCCTGATTCTGTGGAT
AACCGTATTACCGCCTTTGAGTGAGCTGATACCGCTCGCCGCAGCCGAACGACCGAGCGCAGCGAGTCAG
TGAGCGAGGAAGCGGAAGAGCGCCCAATACGCAAACCGCCTCTCCCCGCGCGTTGGCCGATTCATTAATG
CAGCTGGCACGACAGGTTTCCCGACTGGAAAGCGGGCAGTGAGCGCAACGCAATTAATGTGAGTTAGCTC
ACTCATTAGGCACCCCAGGCTTTACACTTTATGCTTCCGGCTCGTATGTTGTGTGGAATTGTGAGCGGAT
AACAATTTCACACAGGAAACAGCT
Features (pLannotate 1.2.2; 15 found; start..end, strand, type, name):
     18..55      -  misc_feature   MCS (fragment): pUC18/19 multiple cloning site
     56..77      -  misc_feature   MCS (fragment): pUC18/19 multiple cloning site
   1376..2089    +  CDS            Q80R: Q80R is a fluorescent protein, derived from Aequorea victoria.
   2093..2173    +  CDS            trpS (fragment): SYW_ECOLI - Experimental evidence at protein level: Swiss-Prot protein existence level 1. Catalyzes the attachment of tryptophan to tRNA(Trp). Amino acylates tRNA(Trp) with both L- and D-tryptophan, although D-tryptophan is a poor substrate (PubMed:10918062). From Escherichia coli (strain K12).
   2180..5227    +  CDS            lacZ: β-galactosidase; lacZ
   5730..5882    +  CDS            aex-5 (fragment): AEX5_CAEEL - Also known as kpc-3 From Caenorhabditis elegans.
   6529..6564    +  CDS            rop (fragment): Rop protein, which maintains plasmids at low copy number; rop
   6666..6765    +  misc_feature   bom (fragment): basis of mobility region from pBR322
   6863..6967    +  promoter       AmpR promoter: bla
   6968..7828    +  CDS            AmpR: β-lactamase; bla; confers resistance to ampicillin, carbenicillin, and related antibiotics
   7999..8587    +  rep_origin     ori: high-copy-number ColE1/pMB1/pBR322/pUC origin of replication
   8770..8862    +  CDS            lacI (fragment): lac repressor; lacI; The lac repressor binds to the lac operator to inhibit transcription in E. coli. This inhibition can be relieved by adding lactose or isopropyl-β-D-thiogalactopyranoside (IPTG).
   8875..8896    +  protein_bind   CAP binding site: CAP binding activates transcription in the presence of cAMP. E. coli catabolite activator protein
   8911..8941    +  promoter       lac promoter: promoter for the E. coli lac operon
   8949..8965    +  protein_bind   lac operator: The lac repressor binds to the lac operator to inhibit transcription in E. coli. This inhibition can be relieved by adding lactose or isopropyl-β-D-thiogalactopyranoside (IPTG). lac repressor encoded by lacI
