[The description below was written by a language model from this plasmid's Addgene catalogue record and pLannotate feature annotations shown in this document.]
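Description:
pPD80_08 is a C. elegans expression vector from the 1995 Fire Lab Vector Kit, catalogued as an empty backbone of about 9 kb with no user insert. It is propagated in E. coli on a pUC/pBR322-type framework. The feature table shows a high-copy ColE1/pMB1 origin, an ampicillin resistance gene (bla) with its own promoter, and remnants of pBR322 rop and bom. It also shows leftover lac regulatory elements (lacI fragment, CAP site, lac promoter and operator) next to fragments of the pUC18/19 polylinker. The parental backbone is listed as unknown, and no worm selectable marker is recorded.

The payload is a reporter cassette described by the depositor's segment list: myo-2 upstream and 5' sequences, a synthetic intron (IVSA), an SV40 nuclear localization signal, GFP and lacZ. The "S65S" label suggests that GFP residue 65 is unchanged. The annotation agrees with this layout, placing an Aequorea-derived fluorescent protein coding sequence directly upstream of a full-length β-galactosidase coding sequence on the same strand. A short trpS-derived stretch lies between them and probably acts as a linker. This arrangement is consistent with a nuclear-targeted GFP::lacZ fusion. The myo-2 region, intron and NLS were not detected by the automated annotation, though roughly 1.3 kb of unannotated sequence precedes GFP. A fragment matching C. elegans aex-5 lies downstream of lacZ, and the record does not explain its role or name a 3' UTR.

myo-2 is a pharyngeal muscle myosin gene, so the construct would be expected to give a nuclear fluorescent and histochemical signal in the pharynx. It could serve as a reporter control or as a template for promoter and fusion studies, although the record gives no specific use beyond the kit documentation.
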