Addgene plasmid #1456: pPD80_08
Purpose: (Empty Backbone)
Depositing lab: Andrew Fire. Depositing organization: Carnegie Institution for Science.
Backbone
  Vector backbone: Unknown
  Backbone size (bp): 8990
  Vector type: Worm Expression
Growth in bacteria
  Bacterial resistance: Ampicillin, 100 μg/mL
  Growth temperature: 37°C
  Growth strain: DH5alpha
  Copy number: Unknown
Gene/Insert
  Gene/Insert name: None
  Tag / fusion protein: myo2-1090, myo25', IVSA, SV40NLS, gfpN, gfpS65S, gfpC, lacZN, lacZC
  Cloning method: Restriction Enzyme
Terms and licenses: Academic/Nonprofit Terms; Industry Terms: Not Available to Industry
Depositor comments: See Fire Lab Vector Kit Documentation 1995. Fire Lab Miniprep Number pPD80.08, Ligation number NONE.
How to cite: pPD80_08 was a gift from Andrew Fire (Addgene plasmid # 1456 ; http://n2t.net/addgene:1456 ; RRID:Addgene_1456)
