>Addgene plasmid #1456 | pPD80_08 | addgene partial sequence | sequence record 16596 | 1456_m13reverse
GNGCTGCGGTCGACTCTAGAGGATCCCCAGCTTGCATGCCTGCAGGTCGAGGCATTTGAATTGGGGGTGG
TGGACAGTAACTGTCTGTAATAATAATTACTCCTGACCAGGTTGCAATTCGAGTTTTGATAAGCATAATT
ATACCTTGTACATTGTGGGTTTTGTGCTGTGGACGTTTTATTGTGACATCCCCATAAGCTACAAGAACAA
AAATGAAATGTAAAAGTATTGAAAACGTCGTACATTTTATATCTGAGTAGTATCCTTTGCTTTAAATGTC
CATAAAACTAATTTTATAATCAATAAAACAACGTTTGTAAATCAACTGAGTTTACAAGTAGAGACATTGA
GGGATACTTTCACTATGCTAAAGTGATAATCGACCAAATAATAACTTCACTTTGGTATTTATTCCTGTCT
TATAAATGTTATGTATGAATTAAATTCATATGCATATGGCTCACTCTGACAATTTTTAATAATCTTCCAG
ATCAATATTGACTACCGATGCGGGTGGTCTTTTGCTTTGAATTCTGCTGAACTTTACACCCCGAACAGCA
ATGTGTGCTTCAGCCTAAAAAAAAGTAAGTGTGTTAATCAGTGCCCCCGATTCTTCATTTTTTGCCCCTC
TCTCCCGTTTCGTCGGCAAAAGAAGAGAAAATAAAGATAAGTCTCAAGATAGGTTGGTAATCGCTAAAGT
GGTTGTGTGGATAAGAGTAGCAAAATGGCAGGAAGAGCACTTTGCGCGCACACACTGTACTCATTGTTCT
GGATAAAATTCTCTCGTTGTTTGCCGTCGGATGTCTGCCTCTCTGCATTGAGCCGGCTTCTTCACTATCT
TTAGTTAACCTAAAATGCCGTTTCTTTTCTCGTATCCCCACTATCCCGTTGAGGTTCTCTGCTCTCTTCG
CTCCCTACNGCCAGCGAGCAACTATCCGTGGGGGCGCCTTGCTCGGAAAATGGGGGGGAAGAAAGAAGAT
TTTGCTATTTGCACTGGAGAAAGAGACTTTTCCTGCGNCAAGGTTANAGAACAGNGTGCAAACNCTTTCN
GCTACNANAATACATTGGANTCCCCCCCCCCANCCNCCCCCCAGGGAAAAAANGGCCNCCNAAANCAAGT
NATCCCNGGCNCNGCANCCNCGAGNGGTGACTCCCCCCCCCNTTCNTTTACCCCNGGGNCGGNATGGCNA
GGACCCAGGGAGNTTCCAAGNAACNANAAAANAAAANNTTNCGGGGNCCNGGGGGGCCCCCCCCAAAAAG
CGNCCCNAAAAACCNGGNCGGNAAAGGAANGNAANNTTCCGGGGNCCCCNNTGGAAANGGGGGNGGGCNC
CTCCCGGNNGNGNANACNNN
